>Addgene plasmid #225790 | pGLU_109 | addgene full sequence | sequence record 447023 | Addgene NGS Result
GTATCGCAGGTCTCATCATTTATACCAATCCCTCAACTTTCCTGTTTTTAGCATTTACAACTTTGATATT
TTGTGAGCCTCACTTAGTTTCATATAGGTAGCATACTTAACTTCAAATTAGCAACTCACTAAGTCTCATA
AAAAGCAACTCACTAAGTTTCACTATAATCAGTACACTTAACTTCTGTCTCTTATACACATCTGGGTCAC
GCGTAGGACGCGTCGAGTAGGGTATTTCCCTTCAGCGAACGACCGTATGAGACCGTCAGACACGATCGAG
CATGCTAGTCGATATCGAGAAGGCTAGGTGGAGGCTCAGTGATGATAAGTCTGCGATGGTGGATGCATGT
GTCATGGTCATAGCTGTTTCCTGTGTGAAATTGTTATCCGCTCAGAGGGCACAATCCTATTCCGCGCTAT
CCGACAATCTCCAAGACATTAGGTGGAGTTCAGTTCGGCGTATGGCATATGTCGCTGGAAAGAACATGTG
AGCAAAAGGCCAGCAAAAGGCCAGGAACCGTAAAAAGGCCGCGTTGCTGGCGTTTTTCCATAGGCTCCGC
CCCCCTGACGAGCATCACAAAAATCGACGCTCAAGTCAGAGGTGGCGAAACCCGACAGGACTATAAAGAT
ACCAGGCGTTTCCCCCTGGAAGCTCCCTCGTGCGCTCTCCTGTTCCGACCCTGCCGCTTACCGGATACCT
GTCCGCCTTTCTCCCTTCGGGAAGCGTGGCGCTTTCTCATAGCTCACGCTGTAGGTATCTCAGTTCGGTG
TAGGTCGTTCGCTCCAAGCTGGGCTGTGTGCACGAACCCCCCGTTCAGCCCGACCGCTGCGCCTTATCCG
GTAACTATCGTCTTGAGTCCAACCCGGTAAGACACGACTTATCGCCACTGGCAGCAGCCACTGGTAACAG
GATTAGCAGAGCGAGGTATGTAGGCGGTGCTACAGAGTTCTTGAAGTGGTGGCCTAACTACGGCTACACT
AGAAGAACAGTATTTGGTATCTGCGCTCTGCTGAAGCCAGTTACCTTCGGAAAAAGAGTTGGTAGCTCTT
GATCCGGCAAACAAACCACCGCTGGTAGCGGTGGTTTTTTTGTTTGCAAGCAGCAGATTACGCGCAGAAA
AAAAGGATCTCAAGAAGATCCTTTGATCTTTTCTACGGGGTCTGACGCTCTATTCAACAAAGCCGCCGTC
CCGTCAAGTCAGCGTAAATGGGTAGGGGGCTTCAAATCGTCCCCCCATACGATATAAGTTGTTACTAGTG
CTTGGATTCTCACCAATAAAAAACGCCCGGCGGCAACCGAGCGTTCTGAACAAATCCAGATGGAGTTCTG
AGGTCATTACTGGATCTATCAACAGGAGTCCAAGCGAGCTCGATATCAAATTACGCCCCGCCCTGCCACT
CATCGCAGTACTGTTGTAATTCATTAAGCATTCTGCCGACATGGAAGCCATCACAAACGGCATGATGAAC
CTGAATCGCCAGCGGCATCAGCACCTTGTCGCCTTGCGTATAATATTTGCCCATGGTGAAAACGGGGGCG
AAGAAGTTGTCCATATTGGCCACGTTTAAATCAAAACTGGTGAAACTCACCCAGGGATTGGCTGAGACGA
AAAACATATTCTCAATAAACCCTTTAGGGAAATAGGCCAGGTTTTCACCGTAACACGCCACATCTTGCGA
ATATATGTGTAGAAACTGCCGGAAATCGTCGTGGTATTCACTCCAGAGCGATGAAAACGTTTCAGTTTGC
TCATGGAAAACGGTGTAACAAGGGTGAACACTATCCCATATCACCAGCTCACCGTCTTTCATTGCCATAC
GAAATTCCGGATGAGCATTCATCAGGCGGGCAAGAATGTGAATAAAGGCCGGATAAAACTTGTGCTTATT
TTTCTTTACGGTCTTTAAAAAGGCCGTAATATCCAGCTGAACGGTCTGGTTATAGGTACATTGAGCAACT
GACTGAAATGCCTCAAAATGTTCTTTACGATGCCATTGGGATATATCAACGGTGGTATATCCAGTGATTT
TTTTCTCCATTTTAGCTTCCTTAGCTCCTGAAAATCTCGATAACTCAAAAAATACGCCCGGTAGTGATCT
TATTTCATTATGGTGAAAGTTGGAACCTCTTACGTGCCGATCAACGTCTCATTGATACCTGAAACAAAAC
CCATCGTACGGCCAAGGAAGTCTCCAATAACTGTGATCCACCACAAGCGCCAGGGTTTTCCCAGTCACGA
CGTTGTAAAACGACGGCCAGTCATGCATAATCCGCACGCATCTGGAATAAGGAAGTGCCATTCCGCCTGA
CCT
Features (pLannotate 1.2.2; 7 found; start..end, strand, type, name):
    185..203     +  misc_feature   Tn5 ME: hyperactive mosaic end for Tn5 transposase recognition (Reznikoff et al., 2004)
    379..394     -  protein_bind   lac operator (fragment): The lac repressor binds to the lac operator to inhibit transcription in E. coli. This inhibition can be relieved by adding lactose or isopropyl-β-D-thiogalactopyranoside (IPTG). lac repressor encoded by lacI
    545..1133    -  rep_origin     ori: high-copy-number ColE1/pMB1/pBR322/pUC origin of replication
   1266..1360    -  terminator     lambda t0 terminator: transcription terminator from phage lambda
   1384..2040    -  CDS            cat: CAT_ECOLX - Experimental evidence at protein level: Swiss-Prot protein existence level 1. This enzyme is an effector of chloramphenicol resistance in bacteria. From Escherichia coli. This protein is used as a marker in many commonly used cloning vectors, such as pACYC184.
   2041..2143    -  promoter       cat promoter: promoter of the E. coli cat gene encoding chloramphenicol acetyltransferase
   2218..2261    -  CDS            lacZα (fragment): LacZα fragment of β-galactosidase; lacZ fragment
