[The description below was written by a language model from this plasmid's Addgene catalogue record and pLannotate feature annotations shown in this document.]
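Description:
pGLU_109 is a small (about 2.3 kb) synthetic-biology plasmid, deposited as one member of a part library (recorded as RS421 library variant 14073) associated with work on a scalable transposon mutagenesis system for non-model bacteria. No named backbone is given. It is maintained in E. coli at high copy number through a ColE1/pMB1/pUC-type origin of replication and selected with chloramphenicol. Resistance comes from the E. coli cat gene (chloramphenicol acetyltransferase), which is driven by its native cat promoter and followed by the phage lambda t0 transcription terminator.

The insert is listed as 14073_[Tn5], with Clostridium phytofermentans ISDg as the source species. The record does not say what kind of element variant 14073 is (for example a promoter or other regulatory sequence), and the automated annotation places no named feature on it. The annotation does identify a single Tn5 mosaic end, the short hyperactive sequence recognised by Tn5 transposase. This fits the "[Tn5]" label and suggests the variant is formatted for use in a Tn5-based transposon. Only one mosaic end is annotated, however, and neither a transposase gene nor a complete transposon cassette appears in the feature table. The plasmid therefore looks like a storage or donor vector for a library part rather than a self-contained mutagenesis vector.

The short lac operator and lacZα fragments are most likely remnants of a cloning-site region rather than functional elements. Several stretches of the sequence, including the region around the mosaic end where the library variant presumably lies, are unannotated.
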