Addgene plasmid #225790: pGLU_109
Purpose: RS421 library variant 14073
Depositing lab: Nili Ostrov. Depositing organization: Cultivarium, Convergent Research. Publication: A scalable transposon mutagenesis system for non-model bacteria. Gilbert C, Leung J, Crits-Christoph A, Kang SC, Esmurria A, Fenn K, Brumwell SL, Martin-Moldes Z, Mendler K, Barnum TP, Nguyen M-A, Lee HH, Ostrov N. bioRxiv 2025.12.22.696024 10.64898/2025.12.22.696024.
Backbone
  Vector backbone: N/A
  Vector type: Synthetic Biology
Growth in bacteria
  Bacterial resistance: Chloramphenicol, 25 μg/mL
  Growth temperature: 37°C
  Growth strain: DH5alpha
  Copy number: High Copy
Gene/Insert
  Gene/Insert name: 14073_[Tn5]
  Species: Clostridium phytofermentans ISDg
  Mutation: N/A
  Cloning method: Other
Terms and licenses: Academic/Nonprofit Terms; Industry Terms: Not Available to Industry
How to cite: pGLU_109 was a gift from Nili Ostrov (Addgene plasmid # 225790 ; http://n2t.net/addgene:225790 ; RRID:Addgene_225790)
